Addgene plasmid #85207: GeNL(Ca2+)_60/pcDNA3
Purpose: luminescent reporter for calcium signaling
Depositing lab: Takeharu Nagai. Publication: Five colour variants of bright luminescent protein for real-time multicolour bioimaging. Suzuki K, Kimura T, Shinoda H, Bai G, Daniels MJ, Arai Y, Nakano M, Nagai T. Nat Commun. 2016 Dec 14;7:13718. doi: 10.1038/ncomms13718. PubMed 27966527.
Backbone
  Vector backbone: pcDNA3
  Backbone manufacturer: Invitrogen
  Vector type: Mammalian Expression
  Selectable markers: Neomycin (select with G418)
Growth in bacteria
  Bacterial resistance: Ampicillin, 100 μg/mL
  Growth temperature: 37°C
  Growth strain: DH5alpha
  Copy number: High Copy
Gene/Insert
  Gene/Insert name: GeNL(Ca2+)_60
  Species: Synthetic
  Insert size (bp): 1737
  GenBank ID: LC128719
  Promoter: CMV
  Cloning method: Restriction Enzyme; 5′ cloning site BamHI (not destroyed); 3′ cloning site EcoRI (not destroyed)
  Sequencing primers: 5′ AATACGACTCACTATA; 3′ TAGAAGGCACAGTCGAGG
Terms and licenses: Academic/Nonprofit Terms; Industry Terms: Not Available to Industry
How to cite: GeNL(Ca2+)_60/pcDNA3 was a gift from Takeharu Nagai (Addgene plasmid # 85207 ; http://n2t.net/addgene:85207 ; RRID:Addgene_85207)
