[The description below was written by a language model from this plasmid's Addgene catalogue record and pLannotate feature annotations shown in this document.]
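Description:
GeNL(Ca2+)_60/pcDNA3 is a mammalian expression plasmid built on the Invitrogen pcDNA3 backbone that encodes a synthetic, genetically encoded luminescent reporter for calcium signalling. In E. coli it is maintained at high copy from a ColE1/pUC-type origin and selected through the AmpR β-lactamase gene. For mammalian cells it carries a neomycin phosphotransferase cassette, driven by the SV40 enhancer/early promoter and terminated by an SV40 poly(A) signal, which allows G418 selection of stable transfectants. An f1 origin is also present, along with small lac-region, ble and bom remnants that are short sequence matches from the backbone rather than functional payload.

The 1,737 bp insert sits between BamHI and EcoRI sites, downstream of the CMV immediate-early enhancer and promoter and upstream of the bGH polyadenylation signal. T7 and SP6 phage promoters flank it. The feature table shows a single open reading frame that begins with the green fluorescent protein mNeonGreen, followed by an N-terminal portion of NanoLuc luciferase, a calmodulin-like domain, a short peptide matching myosin light chain kinase (a calmodulin-binding sequence), and then the remaining C-terminal portion of NanoLuc. This arrangement indicates a split-luciferase sensor. Calcium-dependent binding of calmodulin to the kinase peptide would be expected to alter reconstitution of the interrupted NanoLuc, and therefore its light output. The fused mNeonGreen likely acts as an energy-transfer acceptor that shifts emission to green and brightens it. The construct belongs to a family of bright, colour-shifted luminescent proteins developed for real-time bioimaging, and it is used to monitor calcium dynamics in transfected mammalian cells without excitation light. The record does not explain the "_60" suffix.
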