Features (pLannotate 1.2.2; 25 found; start..end, strand, type, name):
    149..528     +  enhancer       CMV enhancer: human cytomegalovirus immediate early enhancer
    529..732     +  promoter       CMV promoter: human cytomegalovirus (CMV) immediate early promoter
    728..761     +  LTR            5' LTR (truncated) (fragment): truncated 5' long terminal repeat (LTR) from HIV-1
    777..795     +  promoter       T7 promoter: promoter for bacteriophage T7 RNA polymerase
    828..1505    +  CDS            mNeonGreen: mNeonGreen is a basic (constitutively fluorescent) green/yellow fluorescent protein published in 2013, derived from Branchiostoma lanceolatum. It is reported to be a very rapidly-maturing monomer with moderate acid sensitivity.
   1512..1695    +  CDS            Nluc (fragment): NanoLuc® luciferase human codon-optimized
   1701..2057    +  CDS            CALMA_ARBPU (fragment): Experimental evidence at protein level: Swiss-Prot protein existence level 1. Calmodulin mediates the control of a large number of enzymes, ion channels and other proteins by Ca(2+). Among the enzymes to be stimulated by the calmodulin-Ca(2+) complex are a number of protein kinases and phosphatases. From Arbacia punctulata (Punctuate sea urchin).
   2163..2240    +  CDS            MYLK2 (fragment): MYLK2_HUMAN - Experimental evidence at protein level: Swiss-Prot protein existence level 1. Implicated in the level of global muscle contraction and cardiac function. Phosphorylates a specific serine in the N-terminus of a myosin light chain. From Homo sapiens (Human).
   2247..2564    +  CDS            Nluc (fragment): NanoLuc® luciferase human codon-optimized
   2625..2643    -  promoter       SP6 promoter: promoter for bacteriophage SP6 RNA polymerase
   2669..2893    +  polyA_signal   bGH poly(A) signal: bovine growth hormone polyadenylation signal
   2897..2918    +  promoter       SV40 promoter (fragment): SV40 enhancer and early promoter
   2939..3367    +  rep_origin     f1 ori (sequence partly withheld): f1 bacteriophage origin of replication; arrow indicates direction of (+) strand synthesis
   3381..3710    +  promoter       SV40 promoter: SV40 enhancer and early promoter
   3777..4568    +  CDS            neo: KKA2_KLEPN - Also known as kan, nptII. Experimental evidence at protein level: Swiss-Prot protein existence level 1. Resistance to kanamycin, neomycin, paromomycin, ribostamycin, butirosin and gentamicin B. From Klebsiella pneumoniae.
   4592..4750    +  CDS            ble (fragment): BLE_KLEPN - Experimental evidence at protein level: Swiss-Prot protein existence level 1. Binding protein with a strong affinity to the bleomycin family of antibiotics. Binds to CL990; an antimitotic-antibiotic compound. From Klebsiella pneumoniae.
   4745..4866    +  polyA_signal   SV40 poly(A) signal: SV40 polyadenylation signal
   4939..4955    -  protein_bind   lac operator: The lac repressor binds to the lac operator to inhibit transcription in E. coli. This inhibition can be relieved by adding lactose or isopropyl-β-D-thiogalactopyranoside (IPTG). lac repressor encoded by lacI
   4963..4993    -  promoter       lac promoter: promoter for the E. coli lac operon
   5008..5029    -  protein_bind   CAP binding site: CAP binding activates transcription in the presence of cAMP. E. coli catabolite activator protein
   5042..5134    -  CDS            lacI (fragment): lac repressor; lacI; The lac repressor binds to the lac operator to inhibit transcription in E. coli. This inhibition can be relieved by adding lactose or isopropyl-β-D-thiogalactopyranoside (IPTG).
   5317..5905    -  rep_origin     ori: high-copy-number ColE1/pMB1/pBR322/pUC origin of replication
   6076..6936    -  CDS            AmpR: β-lactamase; bla; confers resistance to ampicillin, carbenicillin, and related antibiotics
   6937..7041    -  promoter       AmpR promoter: bla
   7100..7152    -  misc_feature   bom (fragment): basis of mobility region from pBR322
>Addgene plasmid #85207 | GeNL(Ca2+)_60/pcDNA3 | addgene full sequence | sequence record 238497 | Addgene NGS Result
CCTGCTTGTGTGTTGGAGGTCGCTGAGTAGTGCGCGAGCAAAATTTAAGCTACAACAAGGCAAGGCTTGA
CCGACAATTGCATGAAGAATCTGCTTAGGGTTAGGCGTTTTGCGCTGCTTCGCGATGTACGGGCCAGATA
TACGCGTTGACATTGATTATTGACTAGTTATTAATAGTAATCAATTACGGGGTCATTAGTTCATAGCCCA
TATATGGAGTTCCGCGTTACATAACTTACGGTAAATGGCCCGCCTGGCTGACCGCCCAACGACCCCCGCC
CATTGACGTCAATAATGACGTATGTTCCCATAGTAACGCCAATAGGGACTTTCCATTGACGTCAATGGGT
GGAGTATTTACGGTAAACTGCCCACTTGGCAGTACATCAAGTGTATCATATGCCAAGTACGCCCCCTATT
GACGTCAATGACGGTAAATGGCCCGCCTGGCATTATGCCCAGTACATGACCTTATGGGACTTTCCTACTT
GGCAGTACATCTACGTATTAGTCATCGCTATTACCATGGTGATGCGGTTTTGGCAGTACATCAATGGGCG
TGGATAGCGGTTTGACTCACGGGGATTTCCAAGTCTCCACCCCATTGACGTCAATGGGAGTTTGTTTTGG
CACCAAAATCAACGGGACTTTCCAAAATGTCGTAACAACTCCGCCCCATTGACGCAAATGGGCGGTAGGC
GTGTACGGTGGGAGGTCTATATAAGCAGAGCTCTCTGGCTAACTAGAGAACCCACTGCTTACTGGCTTAT
CGAAATTAATACGACTCACTATAGGGAGACCCAAGCTTGGTACCGAGCTCGGATCCGATGGTGTCCAAGG
GCGAAGAGGACAACATGGCCAGCCTGCCTGCCACCCACGAGCTGCACATCTTCGGCAGCATCAACGGCGT
GGACTTCGACATGGTGGGACAGGGCACCGGCAACCCCAACGACGGCTACGAGGAACTGAACCTGAAGTCC
ACAAAGGGCGACCTGCAGTTCAGCCCCTGGATTCTGGTGCCCCACATCGGCTACGGCTTCCACCAGTACC
TGCCCTACCCCGACGGCATGAGCCCTTTCCAGGCCGCTATGGTGGATGGCAGCGGCTACCAGGTGCACCG
GACCATGCAGTTTGAGGACGGCGCCAGCCTGACCGTGAACTACCGGTACACATACGAGGGCAGCCACATC
AAGGGCGAGGCCCAAGTGAAGGGCACAGGCTTTCCAGCCGACGGCCCCGTGATGACCAATAGCCTGACAG
CCGCCGACTGGTGCAGAAGCAAGAAAACCTACCCCAATGACAAGACCATCATCAGCACCTTCAAGTGGTC
CTACACCACCGGCAATGGCAAGCGGTACAGAAGCACCGCCCGGACCACCTACACCTTCGCCAAACCTATG
GCCGCCAACTACCTGAAGAACCAGCCTATGTACGTGTTCCGCAAGACCGAGCTGAAGCACTCCAAGACAG
AACTGAACTTCAAAGAGTGGCAGAAAGCCTTCACCGGGTTTGAAGATTTCGTTGGGGACTGGCGACAGAC
AGCCGGCTACAACCTGGACCAAGTCCTTGAACAGGGAGGTGTGTCCAGTTTGTTTCAGAATCTCGGGGTG
TCCGTAACTCCGATCCAAAGGATTGTCCTGAGCGGTGAAAATGGGCTGAAGATCGACATCCATGTCATCA
TCCCGTATGAAGGTCCATGGATGCATGACCAACTGACAGAAGAGCAGATTGCAGAGTTCAAAGAAGCCTT
CTCATTATTCGACAAGGATGGGGACGGCACCATCACCACAAGGGAACTTGGCACCGTTATGAGGTCGCTT
GGACAAAACCCAACGGAAGCCGAATTGCAGGATATGATCAATGAAGTCGATGCTGATGGCAATGGAACGA
TTTACTTTCCTGAATTTCTTACTATGATGGCTAGAAAAATGAAGGACACAGACAGCGAAGAGGAAATCCG
AGAAGCATTCCGTGTTTTTGACAAGGATGGGAACGGCTACATCAGCGCTGCTGAATTACGTCACGTCATG
ACAAACCTCGGGGTGAAGTTAACAGATGAAGAAGTTGATGAAATGATAAGGGAAGCAGATATCGATGGTG
ATGGCCAAGTAAACTATGAAGAGTTTGAACAAATGATGACAGCAAAGGGGGGAGGTGGCTCCAAGAGGCG
CTGGAAGAAAAACTTCATTGCCGTCAGCGCTGCCAACCGGTTCAAGAAGATCTCCAGCTCCGGGGCACTG
GAGCTCCTGAGCGGCGACCAAATGGGCCAGATCGAAAAAATTTTTAAGGTGGTGTACCCTGTGGATGATC
ATCACTTTAAGGTGATCCTGCACTATGGCACACTGGTAATCGACGGGGTTACGCCGAACATGATCGACTA
TTTCGGACGGCCGTATGAAGGCATCGCCGTGTTCGACGGCAAAAAGATCACTGTAACAGGGACCCTGTGG
AACGGCAACAAAATTATCGACGAGCGCCTGATCAACCCCGACGGCTCCCTGCTGTTCCGAGTAACCATCA
ACGGAGTGACCGGCTGGCGGCTGTGCGAACGCATTCTGGCGTAAGAATTCTGCAGATATCCATCACACTG
GCGGCCGCTCGAGCATGCATCTAGAGGGCCCTATTCTATAGTGTCACCTAAATGCTAGAGCTCGCTGATC
AGCCTCGACTGTGCCTTCTAGTTGCCAGCCATCTGTTGTTTGCCCCTCCCCCGTGCCTTCCTTGACCCTG
GAAGGTGCCACTCCCACTGTCCTTTCCTAATAAAATGAGGAAATTGCATCGCATTGTCTGAGTAGGTGTC
ATTCTATTCTGGGGGGTGGGGTGGGGCAGGACAGCAAGGGGGAGGATTGGGAAGACAATAGCAGGCATGC
TGGGGATGCGGTGGGCTCTATGGCTTCTGAGGCGGAAAGAACCAGCTGGGGCTCTAGGGGGTATCCCC
[124 nt withheld, positions 2939-3062]
C
[91 nt withheld, positions 3064-3154]
A
[49 nt withheld, positions 3156-3204]
CCTTTGACGTTGGAGTCCACGTTCTTT
[37 nt withheld, positions 3232-3268]
ACCCTATCTCGGTCTATTCTTTTGATTTATAAGGGATTTTGCCGATTTCGGCCTATTGGTTAAAAAATGA
GCTGATTTAACAAAAATTTAACGCGAATTAATTCTGTGGAATGTGTGTCAGTTAGGGTGTGGAAAGTCCC
CAGGCTCCCCAGCAGGCAGAAGTATGCAAAGCATGCATCTCAATTAGTCAGCAACCAGGTGTGGAAAGTC
CCCAGGCTCCCCAGCAGGCAGAAGTATGCAAAGCATGCATCTCAATTAGTCAGCAACCATAGTCCCGCCC
CTAACTCCGCCCATCCCGCCCCTAACTCCGCCCAGTTCCGCCCATTCTCCGCCCCATGGCTGACTAATTT
TTTTTATTTATGCAGAGGCCGAGGCCGCCTCTGCCTCTGAGCTATTCCAGAAGTAGTGAGGAGGCTTTTT
TGGAGGCCTAGGCTTTTGCAAAAAGCTCCCGGGAGCTTGTATATCCATTTTCGGATCTGATCAAGAGACA
GGATGAGGATCGTTTCGCATGATTGAACAAGATGGATTGCACGCAGGTTCTCCGGCCGCTTGGGTGGAGA
GGCTATTCGGCTATGACTGGGCACAACAGACAATCGGCTGCTCTGATGCCGCCGTGTTCCGGCTGTCAGC
GCAGGGGCGCCCGGTTCTTTTTGTCAAGACCGACCTGTCCGGTGCCCTGAATGAACTGCAGGACGAGGCA
GCGCGGCTATCGTGGCTGGCCACGACGGGCGTTCCTTGCGCAGCTGTGCTCGACGTTGTCACTGAAGCGG
GAAGGGACTGGCTGCTATTGGGCGAAGTGCCGGGGCAGGATCTCCTGTCATCTCACCTTGCTCCTGCCGA
GAAAGTATCCATCATGGCTGATGCAATGCGGCGGCTGCATACGCTTGATCCGGCTACCTGCCCATTCGAC
CACCAAGCGAAACATCGCATCGAGCGAGCACGTACTCGGATGGAAGCCGGTCTTGTCGATCAGGATGATC
TGGACGAAGAGCATCAGGGGCTCGCGCCAGCCGAACTGTTCGCCAGGCTCAAGGCGCGCATGCCCGACGG
CGAGGATCTCGTCGTGACCCATGGCGATGCCTGCTTGCCGAATATCATGGTGGAAAATGGCCGCTTTTCT
GGATTCATCGACTGTGGCCGGCTGGGTGTGGCGGACCGCTATCAGGACATAGCGTTGGCTACCCGTGATA
TTGCTGAAGAGCTTGGCGGCGAATGGGCTGACCGCTTCCTCGTGCTTTACGGTATCGCCGCTCCCGATTC
GCAGCGCATCGCCTTCTATCGCCTTCTTGACGAGTTCTTCTGAGCGGGACTCTGGGGTTCGAAATGACCG
ACCAAGCGACGCCCAACCTGCCATCACGAGATTTCGATTCCACCGCCGCCTTCTATGAAAGGTTGGGCTT
CGGAATCGTTTTCCGGGACGCCGGCTGGATGATCCTCCAGCGCGGGGATCTCATGCTGGAGTTCTTCGCC
CACCCCAACTTGTTTATTGCAGCTTATAATGGTTACAAATAAAGCAATAGCATCACAAATTTCACAAATA
AAGCATTTTTTTCACTGCATTCTAGTTGTGGTTTGTCCAAACTCATCAATGTATCTTATCATGTCTGTAT
ACCGTCGACCTCTAGCTAGAGCTTGGCGTAATCATGGTCATAGCTGTTTCCTGTGTGAAATTGTTATCCG
CTCACAATTCCACACAACATACGAGCCGGAAGCATAAAGTGTAAAGCCTGGGGTGCCTAATGAGTGAGCT
AACTCACATTAATTGCGTTGCGCTCACTGCCCGCTTTCCAGTCGGGAAACCTGTCGTGCCAGCTGCATTA
ATGAATCGGCCAACGCGCGGGGAGAGGCGGTTTGCGTATTGGGCGCTCTTCCGCTTCCTCGCTCACTGAC
TCGCTGCGCTCGGTCGTTCGGCTGCGGCGAGCGGTATCAGCTCACTCAAAGGCGGTAATACGGTTATCCA
CAGAATCAGGGGATAACGCAGGAAAGAACATGTGAGCAAAAGGCCAGCAAAAGGCCAGGAACCGTAAAAA
GGCCGCGTTGCTGGCGTTTTTCCATAGGCTCCGCCCCCCTGACGAGCATCACAAAAATCGACGCTCAAGT
CAGAGGTGGCGAAACCCGACAGGACTATAAAGATACCAGGCGTTTCCCCCTGGAAGCTCCCTCGTGCGCT
CTCCTGTTCCGACCCTGCCGCTTACCGGATACCTGTCCGCCTTTCTCCCTTCGGGAAGCGTGGCGCTTTC
TCATAGCTCACGCTGTAGGTATCTCAGTTCGGTGTAGGTCGTTCGCTCCAAGCTGGGCTGTGTGCACGAA
CCCCCCGTTCAGCCCGACCGCTGCGCCTTATCCGGTAACTATCGTCTTGAGTCCAACCCGGTAAGACACG
ACTTATCGCCACTGGCAGCAGCCACTGGTAACAGGATTAGCAGAGCGAGGTATGTAGGCGGTGCTACAGA
GTTCTTGAAGTGGTGGCCTAACTACGGCTACACTAGAAGAACAGTATTTGGTATCTGCGCTCTGCTGAAG
CCAGTTACCTTCGGAAAAAGAGTTGGTAGCTCTTGATCCGGCAAACAAACCACCGCTGGTAGCGGTGGTT
TTTTTGTTTGCAAGCAGCAGATTACGCGCAGAAAAAAAGGATCTCAAGAAGATCCTTTGATCTTTTCTAC
GGGGTCTGACGCTCAGTGGAACGAAAACTCACGTTAAGGGATTTTGGTCATGAGATTATCAAAAAGGATC
TTCACCTAGATCCTTTTAAATTAAAAATGAAGTTTTAAATCAATCTAAAGTATATATGAGTAAACTTGGT
CTGACAGTTACCAATGCTTAATCAGTGAGGCACCTATCTCAGCGATCTGTCTATTTCGTTCATCCATAGT
TGCCTGACTCCCCGTCGTGTAGATAACTACGATACGGGAGGGCTTACCATCTGGCCCCAGTGCTGCAATG
ATACCGCGAGACCCACGCTCACCGGCTCCAGATTTATCAGCAATAAACCAGCCAGCCGGAAGGGCCGAGC
GCAGAAGTGGTCCTGCAACTTTATCCGCCTCCATCCAGTCTATTAATTGTTGCCGGGAAGCTAGAGTAAG
TAGTTCGCCAGTTAATAGTTTGCGCAACGTTGTTGCCATTGCTACAGGCATCGTGGTGTCACGCTCGTCG
TTTGGTATGGCTTCATTCAGCTCCGGTTCCCAACGATCAAGGCGAGTTACATGATCCCCCATGTTGTGCA
AAAAAGCGGTTAGCTCCTTCGGTCCTCCGATCGTTGTCAGAAGTAAGTTGGCCGCAGTGTTATCACTCAT
GGTTATGGCAGCACTGCATAATTCTCTTACTGTCATGCCATCCGTAAGATGCTTTTCTGTGACTGGTGAG
TACTCAACCAAGTCATTCTGAGAATAGTGTATGCGGCGACCGAGTTGCTCTTGCCCGGCGTCAATACGGG
ATAATACCGCGCCACATAGCAGAACTTTAAAAGTGCTCATCATTGGAAAACGTTCTTCGGGGCGAAAACT
CTCAAGGATCTTACCGCTGTTGAGATCCAGTTCGATGTAACCCACTCGTGCACCCAACTGATCTTCAGCA
TCTTTTACTTTCACCAGCGTTTCTGGGTGAGCAAAAACAGGAAGGCAAAATGCCGCAAAAAAGGGAATAA
GGGCGACACGGAAATGTTGAATACTCATACTCTTCCTTTTTCAATATTATTGAAGCATTTATCAGGGTTA
TTGTCTCATGAGCGGATACATATTTGAATGTATTTAGAAAAATAAACAAATAGGGGTTCCGCGCACATTT
CCCCGAAAAGTGCCACCTGACGTCGACGGATCGGGAGATCTCCCGATCCCCTATGGTGCACTCTCAGTAC
AATCTGCTCTGATGCCGCATAGTTAAGCCAGTATCTGCTC
