>Addgene plasmid #85207 | GeNL(Ca2+)_60/pcDNA3 | depositor partial sequence | sequence record 165213 | GeNL(Ca2+)_60/pcDNA3 sequence 1737 bps
ATGGTGTCCAAGGGCGAAGAGGACAACATGGCCAGCCTGCCTGCCACCCACGAGCTGCACATCTTCGGCA
GCATCAACGGCGTGGACTTCGACATGGTGGGACAGGGCACCGGCAACCCCAACGACGGCTACGAGGAACT
GAACCTGAAGTCCACAAAGGGCGACCTGCAGTTCAGCCCCTGGATTCTGGTGCCCCACATCGGCTACGGC
TTCCACCAGTACCTGCCCTACCCCGACGGCATGAGCCCTTTCCAGGCCGCTATGGTGGATGGCAGCGGCT
ACCAGGTGCACCGGACCATGCAGTTTGAGGACGGCGCCAGCCTGACCGTGAACTACCGGTACACATACGA
GGGCAGCCACATCAAGGGCGAGGCCCAAGTGAAGGGCACAGGCTTTCCAGCCGACGGCCCCGTGATGACC
AATAGCCTGACAGCCGCCGACTGGTGCAGAAGCAAGAAAACCTACCCCAATGACAAGACCATCATCAGCA
CCTTCAAGTGGTCCTACACCACCGGCAATGGCAAGCGGTACAGAAGCACCGCCCGGACCACCTACACCTT
CGCCAAACCTATGGCCGCCAACTACCTGAAGAACCAGCCTATGTACGTGTTCCGCAAGACCGAGCTGAAG
CACTCCAAGACAGAACTGAACTTCAAAGAGTGGCAGAAAGCCTTCACCGGGTTTGAAGATTTCGTTGGGG
ACTGGCGACAGACAGCCGGCTACAACCTGGACCAAGTCCTTGAACAGGGAGGTGTGTCCAGTTTGTTTCA
GAATCTCGGGGTGTCCGTAACTCCGATCCAAAGGATTGTCCTGAGCGGTGAAAATGGGCTGAAGATCGAC
ATCCATGTCATCATCCCGTATGAAGGTCCATGGATGCATGACCAACTGACAGAAGAGCAGATTGCAGAGT
TCAAAGAAGCCTTCTCATTATTCGACAAGGATGGGGACGGCACCATCACCACAAGGGAACTTGGCACCGT
TATGAGGTCGCTTGGACAAAACCCAACGGAAGCCGAATTGCAGGATATGATCAATGAAGTCGATGCTGAT
GGCAATGGAACGATTTACTTTCCTGAATTTCTTACTATGATGGCTAGAAAAATGAAGGACACAGACAGCG
AAGAGGAAATCCGAGAAGCATTCCGTGTTTTTGACAAGGATGGGAACGGCTACATCAGCGCTGCTGAATT
ACGTCACGTCATGACAAACCTCGGGGTGAAGTTAACAGATGAAGAAGTTGATGAAATGATAAGGGAAGCA
GATATCGATGGTGATGGCCAAGTAAACTATGAAGAGTTTGAACAAATGATGACAGCAAAGGGGGGAGGTG
GCTCCAAGAGGCGCTGGAAGAAAAACTTCATTGCCGTCAGCGCTGCCAACCGGTTCAAGAAGATCTCCAG
CTCCGGGGCACTGGAGCTCCTGAGCGGCGACCAAATGGGCCAGATCGAAAAAATTTTTAAGGTGGTGTAC
CCTGTGGATGATCATCACTTTAAGGTGATCCTGCACTATGGCACACTGGTAATCGACGGGGTTACGCCGA
ACATGATCGACTATTTCGGACGGCCGTATGAAGGCATCGCCGTGTTCGACGGCAAAAAGATCACTGTAAC
AGGGACCCTGTGGAACGGCAACAAAATTATCGACGAGCGCCTGATCAACCCCGACGGCTCCCTGCTGTTC
CGAGTAACCATCAACGGAGTGACCGGCTGGCGGCTGTGCGAACGCATTCTGGCGTAA
